Addgene plasmid #32002: Lyn-tailed mCherry-SEpHluorin
Depositing lab: Sergio Grinstein. Depositing organization: Hospital for Sick Children. Publication: Amiloride inhibits macropinocytosis by lowering submembranous pH and preventing Rac1 and Cdc42 signaling. Koivusalo M, Welch C, Hayashi H, Scott CC, Kim M, Alexander T, Touret N, Hahn KM, Grinstein S. J Cell Biol. 2010 Feb 22;188(4):547-63. Epub 2010 Feb 15. 10.1083/jcb.200908086 PubMed 20156964.
Backbone
  Vector backbone: pEGFP-N1
  Backbone manufacturer: Clontech
  Modifications to backbone: Membrane-targeted SuperEcliptic (SE) pHluorin/mCherry was generated by first constructing a chimeric construct consisting of the green, pH-sensitive fluorescent protein SuperEcliptic (SE) pHluorin co-fused to the red, pH-insensitive mCherry The EGFP coding region from the EGFP-N1 vector (Clontech, Mountain View, CA) was replaced with a PCR product containing the SEpHluorin coding region flanked by BamHI and NotI restriction sites. The PCR product of the mCherry coding sequence was inserted at the EcoRI and BamHI sites. The probe was targeted to the plasma membrane by inclusion of the N-terminal motif of the Src-family kinase Lyn. The membrane targeting sequence of Lyn was inserted between XhoI and EcoRI sites. The forward and reverse oligonucleotide sequences for the Lyn membrane targeting sequence were 5’-TCGAGAGAAATATGGGATGTATTAAATCAAAAAGGAAAGACGGGAG and 5’-AATTCTCCCGTCTTTCCTTTTTGATTTAATACATCCCATATTTCTC, respectively
  Vector type: Mammalian Expression
Growth in bacteria
  Bacterial resistance: Kanamycin, 50 μg/mL
  Growth temperature: 37°C
  Growth strain: DH5alpha
  Copy number: Unknown
Gene/Insert
  Gene/Insert name: Membrane-targeting sequence of Lyn kinase
  Cloning method: Restriction Enzyme; 5′ cloning site XhoI (not destroyed); 3′ cloning site EcoRI (not destroyed)
  Sequencing primers: 5′ 5'd[CGTCGCCGTCCAGCTCGACCAG]3'
Terms and licenses: Academic/Nonprofit Terms; Industry Terms: Not Available to Industry
How to cite: Lyn-tailed mCherry-SEpHluorin was a gift from Sergio Grinstein (Addgene plasmid # 32002 ; http://n2t.net/addgene:32002 ; RRID:Addgene_32002)
