[The description below was written by a language model from this plasmid's Addgene catalogue record and pLannotate feature annotations shown in this document.]
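Description:
Lyn-tailed mCherry-SEpHluorin is a mammalian expression plasmid built on the Clontech pEGFP-N1 backbone that encodes a plasma-membrane-targeted, ratiometric pH sensor. The EGFP coding region of the parent vector was replaced with superecliptic (SE) pHluorin, a GFP mutant that fluoresces strongly at neutral pH and only weakly under acidic conditions. mCherry, a red fluorescent protein with low acid sensitivity, was inserted directly upstream to create a tandem fusion. A short oligonucleotide-derived segment encoding the N-terminal membrane-targeting motif of the Src-family kinase Lyn was cloned between the XhoI and EcoRI sites ahead of mCherry. This motif is too small to appear as its own entry in the feature table. It tethers the chimera to the plasma membrane, so the green-to-red fluorescence ratio reports pH immediately beneath the membrane while the mCherry signal normalises for probe abundance.

Expression is driven by the human CMV immediate early enhancer and promoter and terminated by the SV40 polyadenylation signal. The backbone carries a high-copy ColE1/pUC-type origin for propagation in E. coli and an f1 origin. Its NeoR/KanR cassette is placed behind both a bacterial (bla) promoter and the SV40 early promoter, followed by the HSV TK poly(A) signal, giving kanamycin selection in bacteria and potential G418 selection in mammalian cells. Several short annotated fragments (RSF ori, large T antigen, ble, bGH poly(A)) look like partial matches to backbone sequence rather than functional elements. The associated publication used the probe to measure submembranous pH in a study of how amiloride inhibits macropinocytosis and Rac1/Cdc42 signalling.
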