Features (pLannotate 1.2.2; 16 found; start..end, strand, type, name):
      1..56      +  rep_origin     RSF ori (fragment): Plasmids containing the RSF 1030 origin of replication can be propagated in E. coli cells that contain additional plasmids with compatible origins.
    124..427     +  enhancer       CMV enhancer: human cytomegalovirus immediate early enhancer
    428..631     +  promoter       CMV promoter: human cytomegalovirus (CMV) immediate early promoter
    654..681     +  misc_feature   MCS (fragment): multiple cloning site
    730..1437    +  CDS            mCherry: mCherry is a basic (constitutively fluorescent) red fluorescent protein published in 2004, derived from Discosoma sp.. It is reported to be a very rapidly-maturing monomer with low acid sensitivity.
   1450..2166    +  CDS            superecliptic pHluorin: pH-sensitive mutant of green fluorescent protein (Ng et al., 2002) excited strongly by blue light at neutral pH but minimally fluorescent at acidic pH
   2183..2266    +  CDS            large T antigen (fragment): large T antigen from SV40 (simian virus 40)
   2289..2410    +  polyA_signal   SV40 poly(A) signal: SV40 polyadenylation signal
   2444..2872    -  rep_origin     f1 ori (sequence partly withheld): f1 bacteriophage origin of replication; arrow indicates direction of (+) strand synthesis
   2899..3003    +  promoter       AmpR promoter: bla
   3005..3362    +  promoter       SV40 promoter: SV40 enhancer and early promoter
   3397..4191    +  CDS            NeoR/KanR: aminoglycoside phosphotransferase from Tn5; aph(3')-II (or nptII); confers resistance to neomycin, kanamycin, and G418 (Geneticin®)
   4212..4364    +  CDS            ble (fragment): BLE_KLEPN - Experimental evidence at protein level: Swiss-Prot protein existence level 1. Binding protein with a strong affinity to the bleomycin family of antibiotics. Binds to CL990; an antimitotic-antibiotic compound. From Klebsiella pneumoniae.
   4423..4470    +  polyA_signal   HSV TK poly(A) signal: herpes simplex virus thymidine kinase polyadenylation signal (Cole and Stacy, 1985)
   4561..4577    -  polyA_signal   bGH poly(A) signal (fragment): bovine growth hormone polyadenylation signal
   4799..5387    +  rep_origin     ori: high-copy-number ColE1/pMB1/pBR322/pUC origin of replication
>Addgene plasmid #32002 | Lyn-tailed mCherry-SEpHluorin | addgene full sequence | sequence record 243818 | Addgene NGS Result
GCTCACATGTTCTTTCCTGCGTTATCCCCTGATTCTGTGGATAACCGTATTACCGCCATGCATTAGTTAT
TAATAGTAATCAATTACGGGGTCATTAGTTCATAGCCCATATATGGAGTTCCGCGTTACATAACTTACGG
TAAATGGCCCGCCTGGCTGACCGCCCAACGACCCCCGCCCATTGACGTCAATAATGACGTATGTTCCCAT
AGTAACGCCAATAGGGACTTTCCATTGACGTCAATGGGTGGAGTATTTACGGTAAACTGCCCACTTGGCA
GTACATCAAGTGTATCATATGCCAAGTACGCCCCCTATTGACGTCAATGACGGTAAATGGCCCGCCTGGC
ATTATGCCCAGTACATGACCTTATGGGACTTTCCTACTTGGCAGTACATCTACGTATTAGTCATCGCTAT
TACCATGGTGATGCGGTTTTGGCAGTACATCAATGGGCGTGGATAGCGGTTTGACTCACGGGGATTTCCA
AGTCTCCACCCCATTGACGTCAATGGGAGTTTGTTTTGGCACCAAAATCAACGGGACTTTCCAAAATGTC
GTAACAACTCCGCCCCATTGACGCAAATGGGCGGTAGGCGTGTACGGTGGGAGGTCTATATAAGCAGAGC
TGGTTTAGTGAACCGTCAGATCCGCTAGCGCTACCGGACTCAGATCTCGAGAGAAATATGGGATGTATTA
AATCAAAAAGGAAAGACGGGAGAATTCCCATGGTGAGCAAGGGCGAGGAGGATAACATGGCCATCATCAA
GGAGTTCATGCGCTTCAAGGTGCACATGGAGGGCTCCGTGAACGGCCACGAGTTCGAGATCGAGGGCGAG
GGCGAGGGCCGCCCCTACGAGGGCACCCAGACCGCCAAGCTGAAGGTGACCAAGGGTGGCCCCCTGCCCT
TCGCCTGGGACATCCTGTCCCCTCAGTTCATGTACGGCTCCAAGGCCTACGTGAAGCACCCCGCCGACAT
CCCCGACTACTTGAAGCTGTCCTTCCCCGAGGGCTTCAAGTGGGAGCGCGTGATGAACTTCGAGGACGGC
GGCGTGGTGACCGTGACCCAGGACTCCTCCCTGCAGGACGGCGAGTTCATCTACAAGGTGAAGCTGCGCG
GCACCAACTTCCCCTCCGACGGCCCCGTAATGCAGAAGAAGACCATGGGCTGGGAGGCCTCCTCCGAGCG
GATGTACCCCGAGGACGGCGCCCTGAAGGGCGAGATCAAGCAGAGGCTGAAGCTGAAGGACGGCGGCCAC
TACGACGCTGAGGTCAAGACCACCTACAAGGCCAAGAAGCCCGTGCAGCTGCCCGGCGCCTACAACGTCA
ACATCAAGTTGGACATCACCTCCCACAACGAGGACTACACCATCGTGGAACAGTACGAACGCGCCGAGGG
CCGCCACTCCACCGGCGGCATGGACGAGCTGTACAAGGGATCCGCCACCATGAGTAAAGGAGAAGAACTT
TTCACTGGAGTTGTCCCAATTCTTGTTGAATTAGATGGTGATGTTAATGGGCACAAATTTTCTGTCAGTG
GAGAGGGTGAAGGTGATGCAACATACGGAAAACTTACCCTTAAATTTATTTGCACTACTGGAAAACTACC
TGTTCCTTGGCCAACACTTGTCACTACTTTAACTTATGGTGTTCAATGCTTTTCAAGATACCCAGATCAT
ATGAAACGGCATGACTTTTTCAAGAGTGCCATGCCCGAAGGTTATGTACAGGAAAGAACTATATTTTTCA
AAGATGACGGGAACTACAAGACACGTGCTGAAGTCAAGTTTGAAGGTGATACCCTTGTTAATAGAATCGA
GTTAAAAGGTATTGATTTTAAAGAAGATGGAAACATTCTTGGACACAAATTGGAATACAACTATAACGAT
CACCAGGTGTACATCATGGCAGACAAACAAAAGAATGGAATCAAAGCTAACTTCAAAATTAGACACAACA
TTGAAGATGGAGGCGTTCAACTAGCAGACCATTATCAACAAAATACTCCAATTGGCGATGGGCCCGTCCT
TTTACCAGACAACCATTACCTGTTTACAACTTCTACTCTTTCGAAAGATCCCAACGAAAAGAGAGACCAC
ATGGTCCTTCTTGAGTTTGTAACAGCTGCTGGGATTACACATGGCATGGATGAACTATACAAATAAAGCG
GCCGCGACTCTAGATCATAATCAGCCATACCACATTTGTAGAGGTTTTACTTGCTTTAAAAAACCTCCCA
CACCTCCCCCTGAACCTGAAACATAAAATGAATGCAATTGTTGTTGTTAACTTGTTTATTGCAGCTTATA
ATGGTTACAAATAAAGCAATAGCATCACAAATTTCACAAATAAAGCATTTTTTTCACTGCATTCTAGTTG
TGGTTTGTCCAAACTCATCAATGTATCTTAAGGCGTAAATTGTAAGCGTTAATATTTTGTTAAAATTCGC
GTTAAATTTTTGTTAAATCAGCTCATTTTTTAACCAATAGGCCGAAATCGGCAAAATCCCTTATAAATCA
AAAGAATAGACCGAGATAGGGT
[37 nt withheld, positions 2543-2579]
AAAGAACGTGGACTCCAACGTCAAAGG
[49 nt withheld, positions 2607-2655]
T
[91 nt withheld, positions 2657-2747]
G
[124 nt withheld, positions 2749-2872]
CAGGTGGCACTTTTCGGGGAAATGTGCGCGGAACCCCTATTTGTTTATTTTTCTAAATACATTCAAATAT
GTATCCGCTCATGAGACAATAACCCTGATAAATGCTTCAATAATATTGAAAAAGGAAGAGTCCTGAGGCG
GAAAGAACCAGCTGTGGAATGTGTGTCAGTTAGGGTGTGGAAAGTCCCCAGGCTCCCCAGCAGGCAGAAG
TATGCAAAGCATGCATCTCAATTAGTCAGCAACCAGGTGTGGAAAGTCCCCAGGCTCCCCAGCAGGCAGA
AGTATGCAAAGCATGCATCTCAATTAGTCAGCAACCATAGTCCCGCCCCTAACTCCGCCCATCCCGCCCC
TAACTCCGCCCAGTTCCGCCCATTCTCCGCCCCATGGCTGACTAATTTTTTTTATTTATGCAGAGGCCGA
GGCCGCCTCGGCCTCTGAGCTATTCCAGAAGTAGTGAGGAGGCTTTTTTGGAGGCCTAGGCTTTTGCAAA
GATCGATCAAGAGACAGGATGAGGATCGTTTCGCATGATTGAACAAGATGGATTGCACGCAGGTTCTCCG
GCCGCTTGGGTGGAGAGGCTATTCGGCTATGACTGGGCACAACAGACAATCGGCTGCTCTGATGCCGCCG
TGTTCCGGCTGTCAGCGCAGGGGCGCCCGGTTCTTTTTGTCAAGACCGACCTGTCCGGTGCCCTGAATGA
ACTGCAAGACGAGGCAGCGCGGCTATCGTGGCTGGCCACGACGGGCGTTCCTTGCGCAGCTGTGCTCGAC
GTTGTCACTGAAGCGGGAAGGGACTGGCTGCTATTGGGCGAAGTGCCGGGGCAGGATCTCCTGTCATCTC
ACCTTGCTCCTGCCGAGAAAGTATCCATCATGGCTGATGCAATGCGGCGGCTGCATACGCTTGATCCGGC
TACCTGCCCATTCGACCACCAAGCGAAACATCGCATCGAGCGAGCACGTACTCGGATGGAAGCCGGTCTT
GTCGATCAGGATGATCTGGACGAAGAGCATCAGGGGCTCGCGCCAGCCGAACTGTTCGCCAGGCTCAAGG
CGAGCATGCCCGACGGCGAGGATCTCGTCGTGACCCATGGCGATGCCTGCTTGCCGAATATCATGGTGGA
AAATGGCCGCTTTTCTGGATTCATCGACTGTGGCCGGCTGGGTGTGGCGGACCGCTATCAGGACATAGCG
TTGGCTACCCGTGATATTGCTGAAGAGCTTGGCGGCGAATGGGCTGACCGCTTCCTCGTGCTTTACGGTA
TCGCCGCTCCCGATTCGCAGCGCATCGCCTTCTATCGCCTTCTTGACGAGTTCTTCTGAGCGGGACTCTG
GGGTTCGAAATGACCGACCAAGCGACGCCCAACCTGCCATCACGAGATTTCGATTCCACCGCCGCCTTCT
ATGAAAGGTTGGGCTTCGGAATCGTTTTCCGGGACGCCGGCTGGATGATCCTCCAGCGCGGGGATCTCAT
GCTGGAGTTCTTCGCCCACCCTAGGGGGAGGCTAACTGAAACACGGAAGGAGACAATACCGGAAGGAACC
CGCGCTATGACGGCAATAAAAAGACAGAATAAAACGCACGGTGTTGGGTCGTTTGTTCATAAACGCGGGG
TTCGGTCCCAGGGCTGGCACTCTGTCGATACCCCACCGAGACCCCATTGGGGCCAATACGCCCGCGTTTC
TTCCTTTTCCCCACCCCACCCCCCAAGTTCGGGTGAAGGCCCAGGGCTCGCAGCCAACGTCGGGGCGGCA
GGCCCTGCCATAGCCTCAGGTTACTCATATATACTTTAGATTGATTTAAAACTTCATTTTTAATTTAAAA
GGATCTAGGTGAAGATCCTTTTTGATAATCTCATGACCAAAATCCCTTAACGTGAGTTTTCGTTCCACTG
AGCGTCAGACCCCGTAGAAAAGATCAAAGGATCTTCTTGAGATCCTTTTTTTCTGCGCGTAATCTGCTGC
TTGCAAACAAAAAAACCACCGCTACCAGCGGTGGTTTGTTTGCCGGATCAAGAGCTACCAACTCTTTTTC
CGAAGGTAACTGGCTTCAGCAGAGCGCAGATACCAAATACTGTTCTTCTAGTGTAGCCGTAGTTAGGCCA
CCACTTCAAGAACTCTGTAGCACCGCCTACATACCTCGCTCTGCTAATCCTGTTACCAGTGGCTGCTGCC
AGTGGCGATAAGTCGTGTCTTACCGGGTTGGACTCAAGACGATAGTTACCGGATAAGGCGCAGCGGTCGG
GCTGAACGGGGGGTTCGTGCACACAGCCCAGCTTGGAGCGAACGACCTACACCGAACTGAGATACCTACA
GCGTGAGCTATGAGAAAGCGCCACGCTTCCCGAAGGGAGAAAGGCGGACAGGTATCCGGTAAGCGGCAGG
GTCGGAACAGGAGAGCGCACGAGGGAGCTTCCAGGGGGAAACGCCTGGTATCTTTATAGTCCTGTCGGGT
TTCGCCACCTCTGACTTGAGCGTCGATTTTTGTGATGCTCGTCAGGGGGGCGGAGCCTATGGAAAAACGC
CAGCAACGCGGCCTTTTTACGGTTCCTGGCCTTTTGCTGGCCTTTT
