>Addgene plasmid #32002 | Lyn-tailed mCherry-SEpHluorin | depositor partial sequence | sequence record 37546 | Lyn-tailed mCherry-SEpHluorin sequence 759 bps
CTGGTTTAGTGAACCGTCAGATCCGCTAGCGCTACCGGACTCAGATCTCGAGAGAAATATGGGATGTATT
AAATCAAAAAGGAAAGACGGGAGAATTCCCATGGTGAGCAAGGGCGAGGAGGATAACATGGCCATCATCA
AGGAGTTCATGCGCTTCAAGGTGCACATGGAGGGCTCCGTGAACGGCCACGAGTTCGAGATCGAGGGCGA
GGGCGAGGGCCGCCCCTACGAGGGCACCCAGACCGCCAAGCTGAAGGTGACCAAGGGTGGCCCCCTGCCC
TTCGCCTGGGACATCCTGTCCCCTCAGTTCATGTACGGCTCCAAGGCCTACGTGAAGCACCCCGCCGACA
TCCCCGACTACTTGAAGCTGTCCTTCCCCGAGGGCTTCAAGTGGGAGCGCGTGATGAACTTCGAGGACGG
CGGCGTGGTGACCGTGACCCAGGACTCCTCCCTGCAGGACGGCGAGTTCATCTACAAGGTGAAGCTGCGC
GGCACCAACTTCCCCTCCGACGGCCCCGTAATGCAGAAGAAGACCATGGGCTGGGAGGCCTCCTCCGAGC
GGATGTACCCCGAGGACGGCGCCCTGAAGGGCGAGATCAAGCAGAGGCTGAAGCTGAAGGACGGCGGCCA
CTACGACGCTGAGGTCAAGACCACCTACAAGGCCAAGAAGCCCGTGCAGCTGCCCGGCGCCTACAACGTC
AACATCAAGTTGGACATCACCTCCCACAACGAGGACTACACCATCGTGGAACAGTACGA
