>Addgene plasmid #32002 | Lyn-tailed mCherry-SEpHluorin | addgene partial sequence | sequence record 39428 | mCherry-R 5'-TTGGTCACCTTCAGCTTGG-3'
TCGCCCTCGATCTCGAACTCGTGGCCGTTCACGGAGCCCTCCATGTGCACCTTGAAGCGCATGAACTCCT
TGATGATGGCCATGTTATCCTCCTCGCCCTTGCTCACCATGGGAATTCTCCCGTCTTTCCTTTTTGATTT
AATACATCCCATATTTCTCTCGAGATCTGAGTCCGGTAGCGCTAGCGGATCTGACGGTTCACTAAACCAG
CTCTGCTTATATAGACCTCCCACCGTACACGCCTACCGCCCATTTGCGTCAATGGGGCGGAGTTGTTACG
ACATTTTGGAAAGTCCCGTTGATTTTGGTGCCAAAACAAACTCCCATTGACGTCAATGGGGTGGAGACTT
GGAAATCCCCGTGAGTCAAACCGCTATCCACGCCCATTGATGTACTGCCAAAACCGCATCACCATGGTAA
TAGCGATGACTAATACGTAGATGTACTGCCAAGTAGGAAAGTCCCATAAGGTCATGTACTGGGCATAATG
CCAGGCGGGCCATTTACCGTCATTGACGTCAATAGGGGGCGTACTTGGCATATGATACACTTGATGTACT
GCCAAGTGGGCAGTTTACCGTAAATACTCCACCCATTGACGTCAATGGAAAGTCCCTATTGGCGTTACTA
TGGGAACATACGTCATTATTGACGTCAATGGGCGGGGGTCGTTGGGCGGTCAGCCAGGCGGGCCATTTAC
C
