>Addgene plasmid #32002 | Lyn-tailed mCherry-SEpHluorin | addgene partial sequence | sequence record 39430 | mCherry-F 5'-ccccgtaatgcagaagaaga-3'
CGCCCTGAAGGGCGAGATCAAGCAGAGGCTGAAGCTGAAGGACGGCGGCCACTACGACGCTGAGGTCAAG
ACCACCTACAAGGCCAAGAAGCCCGTGCAGCTGCCCGGCGCCTACAACGTCAACATCAAGTTGGACATCA
CCTCCCACAACGAGGACTACACCATCGTGGAACAGTACGAACGCGCCGAGGGCCGCCACTCCACCGGCGG
CATGGACGAGCTGTACAAGGGATCCGCCACCATGAGTAAAGGAGAAGAACTTTTCACTGGAGTTGTCCCA
ATTCTTGTTGAATTAGATGGTGATGTTAATGGGCACAAATTTTCTGTCAGTGGAGAGGGTGAAGGTGATG
CAACATACGGAAAACTTACCCTTAAATTTATTTGCACTACTGGAAAACTACCTGTTCCTTGGCCAACACT
TGTCACTACTTTAACTTATGGTGTTCAATGCTTTTCAAGATACCCAGATCATATGAAACGGCATGACTTT
TTCAAGAGTGCCATGCCCGAAGGTTATGTACAGGAAAGAACTATATTTTTCAAAGATGACGGGAACTACA
AGACACGTGCTGAAGTCAAGTTTGAAGGTGATACCCTTGTTAATAGAATCGAGTTAAAAGGTATTGATTT
TAAAGAAGATGGAAACATTCTTGGACACAAATTGGAATACAACTATAACG
